>Addgene plasmid #169667 | pVH269-Tier1-OVanO2-PCMVmin2-SEAP-p2A-iRFP670 | addgene full sequence | sequence record 364554 | Addgene NGS Result
TTTGATTTATAAGGGATTTTGCCGATTTCGGCCTATTGGTTAAAAAATGAGCTGATTTAACAAAAATTTA
ACGCGAATTAATTCTGTGGAATGTGTGTCAGTTAGGGTGTGGAAAGTCCCCAGGCTCCCCAGCAGGCAGA
AGTATGCAAAGCATGCATCTCAATTAGTCAGCAACCAGGTGTGGAAAGTCCCCAGGCTCCCCAGCAGGCA
GAAGTATGCAAAGCATGCATCTCAATTAGTCAGCAACCATAGTCCCGCCCCTAACTCCGCCCATCCCGCC
CCTAACTCCGCCCAGTTCCGCCCATTCTCCGCCCCATGGCTGACTAATTTTTTTTATTTATGCAGAGGCC
GAGGCCGCCTCTGCCTCTGAGCTATTCCAGAAGTAGTGAGGAGGCTTTTTTGGAGGCCTAGGCTTTTGCA
AAAAGCTCCCGGGAGCTTGTATATCCATTTTCGGATCTGATCAAGAGACAGGATGAGGATCGTTTCGCAT
GATTGAACAAGATGGATTGCACGCAGGTTCTCCGGCCGCTTGGGTGGAGAGGCTATTCGGCTATGACTGG
GCACAACAGACAATCGGCTGCTCTGATGCCGCCGTGTTCCGGCTGTCAGCGCAGGGGCGCCCGGTTCTTT
TTGTCAAGACCGACCTGTCCGGTGCCCTGAATGAACTGCAGGACGAGGCAGCGCGGCTATCGTGGCTGGC
CACGACGGGCGTTCCTTGCGCAGCTGTGCTCGACGTTGTCACTGAAGCGGGAAGGGACTGGCTGCTATTG
GGCGAAGTGCCGGGGCAGGATCTCCTGTCATCTCACCTTGCTCCTGCCGAGAAAGTATCCATCATGGCTG
ATGCAATGCGGCGGCTGCATACGCTTGATCCGGCTACCTGCCCATTCGACCACCAAGCGAAACATCGCAT
CGAGCGAGCACGTACTCGGATGGAAGCCGGTCTTGTCGATCAGGATGATCTGGACGAAGAGCATCAGGGG
CTCGCGCCAGCCGAACTGTTCGCCAGGCTCAAGGCGCGCATGCCCGACGGCGAGGATCTCGTCGTGACCC
ATGGCGATGCCTGCTTGCCGAATATCATGGTGGAAAATGGCCGCTTTTCTGGATTCATCGACTGTGGCCG
GCTGGGTGTGGCGGACCGCTATCAGGACATAGCGTTGGCTACCCGTGATATTGCTGAAGAGCTTGGCGGC
GAATGGGCTGACCGCTTCCTCGTGCTTTACGGTATCGCCGCTCCCGATTCGCAGCGCATCGCCTTCTATC
GCCTTCTTGACGAGTTCTTCTGAGCGGGACTCTGGGGTTCGAAATGACCGACCAAGCGACGCCCAACCTG
CCATCACGAGATTTCGATTCCACCGCCGCCTTCTATGAAAGGTTGGGCTTCGGAATCGTTTTCCGGGACG
CCGGCTGGATGATCCTCCAGCGCGGGGATCTCATGCTGGAGTTCTTCGCCCACCCCAACTTGTTTATTGC
AGCTTATAATGGTTACAAATAAAGCAATAGCATCACAAATTTCACAAATAAAGCATTTTTTTCACTGCAT
TCTAGTTGTGGTTTGTCCAAACTCATCAATGTATCTTATCATGTCTGTATACCGTCGACCTCTAGCTAGA
GCTTGGCGTAATCATGGTCATAGCTGTTTCCTGTGTGAAATTGTTATCCGCTCACAATTCCACACAACAT
ACGAGCCGGAAGCATAAAGTGTAAAGCCTGGGGTGCCTAATGAGTGAGCTAACTCACATTAATTGCGTTG
CGCTCACTGCCCGCTTTCCAGTCGGGAAACCTGTCGTGCCAGCTGCATTAATGAATCGGCCAACGCGCGG
GGAGAGGCGGTTTGCGTATTGGGCGCTCTTCCGCTTCCTCGCTCACTGACTCGCTGCGCTCGGTCGTTCG
GCTGCGGCGAGCGGTATCAGCTCACTCAAAGGCGGTAATACGGTTATCCACAGAATCAGGGGATAACGCA
GGAAAGAACATGTGAGCAAAAGGCCAGCAAAAGGCCAGGAACCGTAAAAAGGCCGCGTTGCTGGCGTTTT
TCCATAGGCTCCGCCCCCCTGACGAGCATCACAAAAATCGACGCTCAAGTCAGAGGTGGCGAAACCCGAC
AGGACTATAAAGATACCAGGCGTTTCCCCCTGGAAGCTCCCTCGTGCGCTCTCCTGTTCCGACCCTGCCG
CTTACCGGATACCTGTCCGCCTTTCTCCCTTCGGGAAGCGTGGCGCTTTCTCATAGCTCACGCTGTAGGT
ATCTCAGTTCGGTGTAGGTCGTTCGCTCCAAGCTGGGCTGTGTGCACGAACCCCCCGTTCAGCCCGACCG
CTGCGCCTTATCCGGTAACTATCGTCTTGAGTCCAACCCGGTAAGACACGACTTATCGCCACTGGCAGCA
GCCACTGGTAACAGGATTAGCAGAGCGAGGTATGTAGGCGGTGCTACAGAGTTCTTGAAGTGGTGGCCTA
ACTACGGCTACACTAGAAGAACAGTATTTGGTATCTGCGCTCTGCTGAAGCCAGTTACCTTCGGAAAAAG
AGTTGGTAGCTCTTGATCCGGCAAACAAACCACCGCTGGTAGCGGTGGTTTTTTTGTTTGCAAGCAGCAG
ATTACGCGCAGAAAAAAAGGATCTCAAGAAGATCCTTTGATCTTTTCTACGGGGTCTGACGCTCAGTGGA
ACGAAAACTCACGTTAAGGGATTTTGGTCATGAGATTATCAAAAAGGATCTTCACCTAGATCCTTTTAAA
TTAAAAATGAAGTTTTAAATCAATCTAAAGTATATATGAGTAAACTTGGTCTGACAGTTACCAATGCTTA
ATCAGTGAGGCACCTATCTCAGCGATCTGTCTATTTCGTTCATCCATAGTTGCCTGACTCCCCGTCGTGT
AGATAACTACGATACGGGAGGGCTTACCATCTGGCCCCAGTGCTGCAATGATACCGCGAGACCCACGCTC
ACCGGCTCCAGATTTATCAGCAATAAACCAGCCAGCCGGAAGGGCCGAGCGCAGAAGTGGTCCTGCAACT
TTATCCGCCTCCATCCAGTCTATTAATTGTTGCCGGGAAGCTAGAGTAAGTAGTTCGCCAGTTAATAGTT
TGCGCAACGTTGTTGCCATTGCTACAGGCATCGTGGTGTCACGCTCGTCGTTTGGTATGGCTTCATTCAG
CTCCGGTTCCCAACGATCAAGGCGAGTTACATGATCCCCCATGTTGTGCAAAAAAGCGGTTAGCTCCTTC
GGTCCTCCGATCGTTGTCAGAAGTAAGTTGGCCGCAGTGTTATCACTCATGGTTATGGCAGCACTGCATA
ATTCTCTTACTGTCATGCCATCCGTAAGATGCTTTTCTGTGACTGGTGAGTACTCAACCAAGTCATTCTG
AGAATAGTGTATGCGGCGACCGAGTTGCTCTTGCCCGGCGTCAATACGGGATAATACCGCGCCACATAGC
AGAACTTTAAAAGTGCTCATCATTGGAAAACGTTCTTCGGGGCGAAAACTCTCAAGGATCTTACCGCTGT
TGAGATCCAGTTCGATGTAACCCACTCGTGCACCCAACTGATCTTCAGCATCTTTTACTTTCACCAGCGT
TTCTGGGTGAGCAAAAACAGGAAGGCAAAATGCCGCAAAAAAGGGAATAAGGGCGACACGGAAATGTTGA
ATACTCATACTCTTCCTTTTTCAATATTATTGAAGCATTTATCAGGGTTATTGTCTCATGAGCGGATACA
TATTTGAATGTATTTAGAAAAATAAACAAATAGGGGTTCCGCGCACATTTCCCCGAAAAGTGCCACCTGA
CGTCGACGGATCGGGAGATCTCCACGCGTGGTACCATTGGATCCAATAGCGCTATTGGATCCAATGATAC
TCTCGAGTATGTCGAGGTGGCGTGTACGGTGGGAGGCCTATATAAGCAGAGCTCGTTTAGTGAACCGTCA
GATCGCGAGCTCTCTGGCTAACTAGAGAACCCACTGCTTACTGGCTTATCGAAATTAATACGACTCACTA
TAGGGAGACCCAAGCTGTTCGAAGCGGAATTCACCATGACTAGTTGGCTGTGGCTGGTGCTGCTGCTGCT
GTGCCTGGCCGGCAACGTGCAGGCCGCTAGTATCATCCCCGTGGAGGAGGAGAACCCCGACTTCTGGAAC
AGAGAGGCCGCCGAGGCCCTGGGCGCCGCCAAGAAGCTGCAGCCCGCCCAGACCGCCGCCAAGAACCTGA
TCATCTTCCTGGGCGACGGCATGGGCGTGAGCACCGTGACCGCCGCCAGAATCCTGAAGGGCCAGAAGAA
GGACAAGCTGGGCCCCGAGATCCCCCTGGCCATGGACAGATTCCCCTACGTGGCCCTGAGCAAGACCTAC
AACGTGGACAAGCACGTGCCCGACAGCGGCGCCACCGCCACCGCCTACCTGTGCGGCGTGAAGGGCAACT
TCCAGACCATCGGCCTGAGCGCCGCCGCCAGATTCAACCAGTGCAACACCACCAGAGGCAACGAGGTGAT
CAGCGTGATGAACAGAGCCAAGAAGGCCGGCAAGAGCGTGGGCGTGGTGACCACCACCAGAGTGCAGCAC
GCCAGCCCCGCCGGCACCTACGCCCACACCGTGAACAGAAACTGGTACAGCGACGCCGACGTGCCCGCCA
GCGCCAGACAGGAGGGCTGCCAGGACATCGCCACCCAGCTGATCAGCAACATGGACATCGACGTGATCCT
GGGCGGCGGCAGAAAGTACATGTTCAGAATGGGCACCCCCGACCCCGAGTACCCCGACGACTACAGCCAG
GGCGGCACCAGACTGGACGGCAAGAACCTGGTGCAGGAGTGGCTGGCCAAGAGACAGGGCGCCAGATACG
TGTGGAACAGAACCGAGCTGATGCAGGCCAGCCTGGACCCCAGCGTGACCCACCTGATGGGCCTGTTCGA
GCCCGGCGACATGAAGTACGAGATCCACAGAGACAGCACCCTGGACCCCAGCCTGATGGAGATGACCGAG
GCCGCCCTGAGACTGCTGAGCAGAAACCCCAGAGGCTTCTTCCTGTTCGTGGAGGGCGGCAGAATCGACC
ACGGCCACCACGAGAGCAGAGCCTACAGAGCCCTGACCGAGACCATCATGTTCGACGACGCCATCGAGAG
AGCCGGCCAGCTGACCAGCGAGGAGGACACCCTGAGCCTGGTGACCGCCGACCACAGCCACGTGTTCAGC
TTCGGCGGCTACCCCCTGAGAGGCAGCAGCATCTTCGGCCTGGCCCCCGGCAAGGCCAGAGACAGAAAGG
CCTACACCGTGCTGCTGTACGGCAACGGCCCCGGCTACGTGCTGAAGGACGGCGCCAGACCCGACGTGAC
CGAGAGCGAGAGCGGCAGCCCCGAGTACAGACAGCAGAGCGCCGTGCCCCTGGACGAGGAGACCCACGCC
GGCGAGGACGTGGCCGTGTTCGCCAGAGGCCCCCAGGCCCACCTGGTGCACGGCGTGCAGGAGCAGACCT
TCATCGCCCACGTGATGGCCTTCGCCGCCTGCCTGGAGCCCTACACCGCCTGCGACCTGGCCCCCCCCGC
CGGCACCACCGACGCCGCCCACCCCGGCTACAGCAGAGTGGGCGCCGCCGGCAGATTCGAGCAGACCGCT
AGTGGTGGTTCTGGTGGAAGCGGAGCTACTAACTTCAGCCTGCTGAAGCAGGCTGGTGACGTGGAGGAGA
ACCCTGGACCTGCTAGTGCGCGTAAGGTCGATCTCACCTCCTGCGATCGCGAGCCGATCCACATCCCCGG
CAGCATTCAGCCGTGCGGCTGCCTGCTTGCCTGCGACGCGCAGGCGGTGCGGATCACGCGCATTACGGAA
AATGCCGGCGCGTTCTTTGGACGCGAAACTCCGCGGGTCGGTGAGCTACTCGCCGATTACTTCGGCGAGA
CCGAAGCCCATGCGCTGCGCAACGCACTGGCGCAGTCCTCCGATCCAAAGCGACCGGCGCTGATCTTCGG
TTGGCGCGACGGCCTGACCGGCCGCACCTTCGACATCTCACTGCATCGCCATGACGGTACATCGATCATC
GAGTTCGAGCCTGCGGCGGCCGAACAGGCCGACAATCCGCTGCGGCTGACGCGGCAGATCATCGCGCGCA
CCAAAGAACTGAAGTCGCTCGAAGAGATGGCCGCACGGGTGCCGCGCTATCTGCAGGCGATGCTCGGCTA
TCACCGCGTGATGTTGTACCGCTTCGCGGACGACGGCTCCGGGATGGTGATCGGCGAGGCGAAGCGCAGC
GACCTCGAGAGCTTTCTCGGTCAGCACTTTCCGGCGTCGCTGGTCCCGCAGCAGGCGCGGCTACTGTACT
TGAAGAACGCGATCCGCGTGGTCTCGGATTCGCGCGGCATCAGCAGCCGGATCGTGCCCGAGCACGACGC
CTCCGGCGCCGCGCTCGATCTGTCGTTCGCGCACCTGCGCAGCATCTCGCCCTGCCATCTCGAATTTCTG
CGGAACATGGGCGTCAGCGCCTCGATGTCGCTGTCGATCATCATTGACGGCACGCTATGGGGATTGATCA
TCTGTCATCATTACGAGCCGCGTGCCGTGCCGATGGCGCAGCGCGTCGCGGCCGAAATGTTCGCCGACTT
CTTATCGCTGCACTTCACCGCCGCCCACCACCAACGCGCTAGCGGATCCACCGGTGTCTAGAAAGCTTTG
AGGCCGGCCTGCAGGGATCAGCCTCGACTGTGCCTTCTAGTTGCCAGCCATCTGTTGTTTGCCCCTCCCC
CGTGCCTTCCTTGACCCTGGAAGGTGCCACTCCCACTGTCCTTTCCTAATAAAATGAGGAAATTGCATCG
CATTGTCTGAGTAGGTGTCATTCTATTCTGGGGGGTGGGGTGGGGCAGGACAGCAAGGGGGAGGATTGGG
AAGACAATAGCAGGCATGCTGGGGATGCGGTGGGCTCTATGGCTTCTGAGGCGGAAAGAACCAGCTGGGG
CTCTAGGGGGTATCCCC
[124 nt withheld, positions 6948-7071]
C
[91 nt withheld, positions 7073-7163]
A
[49 nt withheld, positions 7165-7213]
CCTTTGACGTTGGAGTCCACGTTCTTT
[37 nt withheld, positions 7241-7277]
ACCCTATCTCGGTCTATTCT
Features (pLannotate 1.2.2; 19 found; start..end, strand, type, name):
     93..422     +  promoter       SV40 promoter: SV40 enhancer and early promoter
    489..1280    +  CDS            neo: KKA2_KLEPN - Also known as kan, nptII. Experimental evidence at protein level: Swiss-Prot protein existence level 1. Resistance to kanamycin, neomycin, paromomycin, ribostamycin, butirosin and gentamicin B. From Klebsiella pneumoniae.
   1304..1462    +  CDS            ble (fragment): BLE_KLEPN - Experimental evidence at protein level: Swiss-Prot protein existence level 1. Binding protein with a strong affinity to the bleomycin family of antibiotics. Binds to CL990; an antimitotic-antibiotic compound. From Klebsiella pneumoniae.
   1457..1578    +  polyA_signal   SV40 poly(A) signal: SV40 polyadenylation signal
   1651..1667    -  protein_bind   lac operator: The lac repressor binds to the lac operator to inhibit transcription in E. coli. This inhibition can be relieved by adding lactose or isopropyl-β-D-thiogalactopyranoside (IPTG). lac repressor encoded by lacI
   1675..1705    -  promoter       lac promoter: promoter for the E. coli lac operon
   1720..1741    -  protein_bind   CAP binding site: CAP binding activates transcription in the presence of cAMP. E. coli catabolite activator protein
   1754..1846    -  CDS            lacI (fragment): lac repressor; lacI; The lac repressor binds to the lac operator to inhibit transcription in E. coli. This inhibition can be relieved by adding lactose or isopropyl-β-D-thiogalactopyranoside (IPTG).
   2029..2617    -  rep_origin     ori: high-copy-number ColE1/pMB1/pBR322/pUC origin of replication
   2788..3648    -  CDS            AmpR: β-lactamase; bla; confers resistance to ampicillin, carbenicillin, and related antibiotics
   3649..3753    -  promoter       AmpR promoter: bla
   3869..3903    +  promoter       minimal CMV promoter (fragment): human cytomegalovirus (CMV) immediate early promoter
   3927..3960    +  LTR            5' LTR (truncated) (fragment): truncated 5' long terminal repeat (LTR) from HIV-1
   3976..3994    +  promoter       T7 promoter: promoter for bacteriophage T7 RNA polymerase
   4092..5576    +  CDS            ALPP (fragment): PPB1_HUMAN - Also known as PLAP. Experimental evidence at protein level: Swiss-Prot protein existence level 1. From Homo sapiens (Human).
   5688..6617    +  CDS            iRFP670: iRFP670 is a basic (constitutively fluorescent) near ir fluorescent protein published in 2013, derived from Rhodopseudomonas palustris CGA009. It has low acid sensitivity. It requires the cofactor biliverdin for fluorescence.
   6678..6902    +  polyA_signal   bGH poly(A) signal: bovine growth hormone polyadenylation signal
   6906..6927    +  promoter       SV40 promoter (fragment): SV40 enhancer and early promoter
   6948..79      +  rep_origin     f1 ori (across the origin) (sequence partly withheld): f1 bacteriophage origin of replication; arrow indicates direction of (+) strand synthesis
