[The description below was written by a language model from this plasmid's Addgene catalogue record and pLannotate feature annotations shown in this document.]
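Description:
pVH269-Tier1-OVanO2-PCMVmin2-SEAP-p2A-iRFP670 is a mammalian expression plasmid of about 7.3 kb, built on the pUC57-derived backbone pTS1108 as a "Tier-1" (single transcription unit) vector in the VAMSyB modular plasmid architecture for mammalian synthetic biology. In E. coli it replicates from a high-copy ColE1/pUC origin and is selected with ampicillin through the bla gene and its native promoter. An f1 origin and remnants of the lac promoter/operator region are also annotated. The backbone additionally carries an SV40 enhancer/early promoter driving a neomycin phosphotransferase gene, followed by a ble fragment and an SV40 polyadenylation signal. This arrangement would normally permit G418 selection in mammalian cells, although the catalogue entry does not mention that use.

The payload is a vanillic acid-responsive reporter cassette. According to the record, VanO2 operator sites sit upstream of a minimal CMV promoter. The operator itself is not picked up in the feature table, which shows only the minimal CMV fragment, a short fragment annotated as HIV-1 LTR-like, and a T7 promoter. This chimeric promoter drives a single open reading frame encoding SEAP, the secreted form of human placental alkaline phosphatase (annotated as an ALPP fragment), joined through a P2A self-cleaving peptide to the near-infrared, biliverdin-dependent fluorescent protein iRFP670, and the transcript ends at a bGH polyadenylation signal. The minimal promoter needs an operator-bound transactivator, which is not encoded on this plasmid. The alternative name "VanOFF" indicates that vanillic acid switches expression off. The construct therefore gives paired readouts of circuit activity: SEAP secreted into the culture medium and iRFP670 fluorescence within the cells.
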