Addgene plasmid #169667: pVH269-Tier1-OVanO2-PCMVmin2-SEAP-p2A-iRFP670
Purpose: Tier-1 vector encoding PVanO2-driven SEAP-p2A-iRFP670 expression (OVanO2-PCMVmin-2-SEAP-p2A-iRFP670-pA).
Depositing lab: Martin Fussenegger. Depositing organization: ETH Zurich (Swiss Federal Institute of Technology). Publication: A versatile plasmid architecture for mammalian synthetic biology (VAMSyB). Haellman V, Strittmatter T, Bertschi A, Stucheli P, Fussenegger M. Metab Eng. 2021 Jul;66:41-50. doi: 10.1016/j.ymben.2021.04.003. Epub 2021 Apr 18. PubMed 33857582.
Backbone
  Vector backbone: pTS1108 (pUC57-based)
  Backbone size w/o insert (bp): 5684
  Vector type: Mammalian Expression
Growth in bacteria
  Bacterial resistance: Ampicillin, 100 μg/mL
  Growth temperature: 37°C
  Growth strain: DH5alpha
  Copy number: High Copy
Gene/Insert
  Gene/Insert name: vanillic acid-controlled SEAP and iRFP expression (alt name: VanOFF-SEAP-p2A-iRFP670)
  Species: H. sapiens (human); Synthetic
  Promoter: VanO2-PCMVmin
  Cloning method: Restriction Enzyme; 5′ cloning site Unknown (unknown if destroyed)
  Sequencing primers: 5′ AmpStart; 3′ BGH-rev
Terms and licenses: Academic/Nonprofit Terms; Industry Terms: Not Available to Industry
How to cite: pVH269-Tier1-OVanO2-PCMVmin2-SEAP-p2A-iRFP670 was a gift from Martin Fussenegger (Addgene plasmid # 169667 ; http://n2t.net/addgene:169667 ; RRID:Addgene_169667)
